>Addgene plasmid #247659 | pBBR5pemIK-GREEN | addgene full sequence | sequence record 494344 | Addgene NGS Result
GCGGCCACCGGCTGGCTCGCTTCGCTCGGCCCGTGGACAACCCTGCTGGACAAGCTGATGGACAGGCTGC
GCCTGCCCACGAGCTTGACCACAGGGATTGCCCACCGGCTACCCAGCCTTCGACCACATACCCACCGGCT
CCAACTGCGCGGCCTGCGGCCTTGCCCCATCAATTTTTTTAATTTTCTCTGGGGAAAAGCCTCCGGCCTG
CGGCCTGCGCGCTTCGCTTGCCGGTTGGACACCAAGTGGAAGGCGGGTCAAGGCTCGCGCAGCGACCGCG
CAGCGGCTTGGCCTTGACGCGCCTGGAACGACCCAAGCCTATGCGAGTGGGGGCAGTCGAAGGGCGAAGC
CCGCCCGCCTGCCCCCCGAGCCTCACGGCGGCGAGTGCGGGGGTTCCAAGGGGGCAGCGCCACCTTGGGC
AAGGCCGAAGGCCGCGCAGTCGATCAACAAGCCCCGGAGGGGCCACTTTTTGCCGGAGGGGGAGCCGCGC
CGAAGGCGTGGGGGAACCCCGCAGGGGTGCCCTTCTTTGGGCACCAAAGAACTAGATATAGGGCGAAATG
CGAAAGACTTAAAAATCAACAACTTAAAAAAGGGGGGTACGCAACAGCTCATTGCGGCACCCCCCGCAAT
AGCTCATTGCGTAGGTTAAAGAAAATCTGTAATTGACTGCCACTTTTACGCAACGCATAATTGTTGTCGC
GCTGCCGAAAAGTTGCAGCTGATTGCGCATGGTGCCGCAACCGTGCGGCACCCCTACCGCATGGAGATAA
GCATGGCCACGCAGTCCAGAGAAATCGGCATTCAAGCCAAGAACAAGCCCGGTCACTGGGTGCAAACGGA
ACGCAAAGCGCATGAGGCGTGGGCCGGGCTTATTGCGAGGAAACCCACGGCGGCAATGCTGCTGCATCAC
CTCGTGGCGCAGATGGGCCACCAGAACGCCGTGGTGGTCAGCCAGAAGACACTTTCCAAGCTCATCGGAC
GTTCTTTGCGGACGGTCCAATACGCAGTCAAGGACTTGGTGGCCGAGCGCTGGATCTCCGTCGTGAAGCT
CAACGGCCCCGGCACCGTGTCGGCCTACGTGGTCAATGACCGCGTGGCGTGGGGCCAGCCCCGCGACCAG
TTGCGCCTGTCGGTGTTCAGTGCCGCCGTGGTGGTTGATCACGACGACCAGGACGAATCGCTGTTGGGGC
ATGGCGACCTGCGCCGCATCCCGACCCTGTATCCGGGCGAGCAGCAACTACCGACCGGCCCCGGCGAGGA
GCCGCCCAGCCAGCCCGGCATTCCGGGCATGGAACCAGACCTGCCAGCCTTGACCGAAACGGAGGAATGG
GAACGGCGCGGGCAGCAGCGCCTGCCGATGCCCGATGAGCCGTGTTTTCTGGACGATGGCGAGCCGTTGG
AGCCGCCGACACGGGTCACGCTGCCGCGCCGGTAGCACTTGGGTTGCGCAGCAACCCGTAAGTGCGCTGT
TCCAGACTATCGGCTGTAGCCGCCTCGCCGCCCTATACCTTGTCTGCCTCCCCGCGTTGCGTCGCGGTGC
ATGGAGCCGGGCCACCTCGACCTGAATGGAAGCCGGCGGCACCTCGCTAACGGATTCACCGTTTTTATCA
GGCTCTGGGAGGCAGAATAAATGATCATATCGTCAATTATTACCTCCACGGGGAGAGCCTGAGCAAACTG
GCCTCAGGCATTTGAGAAGCACACGGTCACACTGCTTCCGGTAGTCAATAAACCGGTAAACCAGCAATAG
ACATAAGCGGCTATTTAACGACCCTGCCCTGAACCGACGACCGGGTCGAATTTGCTTTCGAATTTCTGCC
ATTCATCCGCTTATTATCACTTATTCAGGCGTAGCAACCAGGCGTTTAAGGGCACCAATAACTGCCTTAA
AAAAATTACGCCCCGCCCTGCCACTCATCGCAGTACGGCCTATTGGTTAAAAAATGAGCTGATTTAACAA
AAATTTAACGCGAATTTTAACAAAATATTAACGCTTACAATTTCCATTCGCCATTCAGGCTGCGCAACTG
TTGGGAAGGGCGATCGGTGCGGGCCTCTTCGCTATTACGCCAGCTGGCGAAAGGGGGATGTGCTGCAAGG
CGATTAAGTTGGGTAACGCCAGGGTTTTCCCAGTCACGACGTTGTAAAACGACGGCCAGTGAGCGCGCGT
AATACGACTCACTATAGGGCGAATTGGAGCTCCACCGCGGTGGCGGCCGCTCTAGAACTAGTGGATCCCC
CATCAACAAGTTTGTACAAAAAAGCAGGCTCCGAATTCGCCCTTCGGGCAGGAAACAGCTATGACGGTAC
CAAAAAAAACCCCGCCCTGTCAGGGGCGGGGTTTTTTTTTGAGCTCTTATTAGCTCTTATACAGCTCGTC
CATACCCAGGCTCAAGCCCGCAGCGGTCACAAATTCCACCAGGACCATGTGATCACGGCGTTCCTGCGGA
TCTTTGCTCAGCACGCTATTGGTCGTCAGATAGTGTTGTTCCGGCAGCAACACCGGACCCTCACCAATTG
GGGTGTTCTGTTGGTAATGGTCGGCCAGTTGGACGCTACCGTCATCAACATTGTGGCGAATACGGAATTG
GGCCTCCAAGCCGTTACGATTCTTGTCTGCCGTAATGTAAACATAATGGCTGTTGAAGCTATACTCCAGT
TTATGGCCCAGAATGTTACCATCCTCTTTAAACTCCAAACCCTTCAAATCGATACGATTGACCAGCGCTT
CACCTTCAAACTTAACCTCTGCGCGAGTTTTGTACGTGCCATCTTCCTTGAAGGAAATGGTACGCTCCTG
GACGTAACCGTCCGGCATGGCACTTTTAAAGAAATCGTTTTGGCGCATGTGCTCCGGATACTTCGCAAAA
CACTGCACGCCATACGACAAGGTCGTCACCAAGGTCGGCCAAGGCACCGGCAGGCGACCGGTCGTGCAGA
TGAACTTAATTTCCAGTTTGCCGTTGCTCGCGTCGCCATAACCTTCACCGCGAACGCTAAAACGATGACC
GTTCACGTCGCCCTCCAGCTCGATCAGAATCGGAACCAAGCCCGAGAAAATATCTTCGCCACTGCTCACC
ATGGGACTCTTTCTCCTCTTTAATCTCTAGTAGCTAGCACTGTACCTAGGACTGAGCTAGCCGTCAAGAA
TTCACTGGCCGTCGTTTTACAAGGGCGAATTCGACCCAGCTTTCTTGTACAAAGTGGTTGATGGGCTGCA
GGAATTCGATTTTCGCTATAAGCGTATAAATGGAGGAATTATATTATACTTTAATATAACTTAACGAAAG
AAGCCCATCATGCACACCACAAACCTTCGTAAAGTCGGTGGATCGATCATGCTGGCCGTTCCCCCCGCTT
TCCTTGATCAGCTTCATCTTGAGGTCGGCGCAACGGTCGGCTTAGCCGTCACAGACGGTCGTCTGGTCAT
TGAGCCAGTCCTACATCCTCAGTACACGCTGGATCAACTGCTGGCCGAAGCGGAAGCCTCCGGGGCTTAC
CCGTTGCCGCCCGAGGAACGTGAATGGGTCGATGCTCCAGCAGTAGGACGCGAACTGATATGAAACGCGG
CGATGTTTACATGGTCGATCTGGAGCCAACCGCCGGACACGAACAACGCGGTCACCGTCCGGTGGTTGTT
ATCTCCAGTGAGCGATTCAATCGGCTTACCTCTTGTCCGGTGATCCTTCCAATCACAAACGGCGGCGAGT
TCGCCTCCCGCCTCGGGTTCGCTGTGGAATTACTAGGTACGATTACAACGGGCGTCGTTCGATGTGATCA
ACCACGTGCGCTCGACTTACTCGCTCGCAATGCCCGCAAAGTGGAAAGCCTACCACCAAACATCTTGGCC
GATGTCTTGGCAAAAGCTGTCACCATCTTCCAGTAATTTTTGGGGCAAGTTCAGGCCACTGCAACCAATC
ACTAGTGAATTCGATATCAAGCTTATCGATACCGTCGACCTCGAGGGGGGGCCCGGTACCCAGCTTTTGT
TCCCTTTAGTGAGGGTTAATTGCGCGCTTGGCGTAATCATGGTCATAGCTGTTTCCTGTGTGAAATTGTT
ATCCGCTCACAATTCCACACAACATACGAGCCGGAAGCATAAAGTGTAAAGCCTGGGGTGCCTAATGAGT
GAGCTAACTCACATTAATTGCGTTGCGCTCACTGCCCGCTTTCCAGTCGGGAAACCTGTCGTGCCAGCTG
CATTAATGAATCGGCCAACGCGCGGGGAGAGGCGGTTTGCGTATTGGGCGCATGCATAAAAACTGTTGTA
ATTCATTAAGCATTCTGCCGACATGGAAGCCATCACAAACGGCATGATGAACCTGAATCGCCAGCGGCAT
CAGCACCTTGTCGCCTTGCGTATAATATTTGCCCATGGACGCACACCGTGGAAACGGATGAAGGCACGAA
CCCAGTTGACATAAGCCTGTTCGGTTCGTAAACTGTAATGCAAGTAGCGTATGCGCTCACGCAACTGGTC
CAGAACCTTGACCGAACGCAGCGGTGGTAACGGCGCAGTGGCGGTTTTCATGGCTTGTTATGACTGTTTT
TTTGTACAGTCTATGCCTCGGGCATCCAAGCAGCAAGCGCGTTACGCCGTGGGTCGATGTTTGATGTTAT
GGAGCAGCAACGATGTTACGCAGCAGCAACGATGTTACGCAGCAGGGCAGTCGCCCTAAAACAAAGTTAG
GTGGCTCAAGTATGGGCATCATTCGCACATGTAGGCTCGGCCCTGACCAAGTCAAATCCATGCGGGCTGC
TCTTGATCTTTTCGGTCGTGAGTTCGGAGACGTAGCCACCTACTCCCAACATCAGCCGGACTCCGATTAC
CTCGGGAACTTGCTCCGTAGTAAGACATTCATCGCGCTTGCTGCCTTCGACCAAGAAGCGGTTGTTGGCG
CTCTCGCGGCTTACGTTCTGCCCAAGTTTGAGCAGCCGCGTAGTGAGATCTATATCTATGATCTCGCAGT
CTCCGGAGAGCACCGGAGGCAGGGCATTGCCACCGCGCTCATCAATCTCCTCAAGCATGAGGCCAACGCG
CTTGGTGCTTATGTGATCTACGTGCAAGCAGATTACGGTGACGATCCCGCAGTGGCTCTCTATACAAAGT
TGGGCATACGGGAAGAAGTGATGCACTTTGATATCGACCCAAGTACCGCCACCTAACAATTCGTTCAAGC
CGAGATCGGCTTCCCGGCCGCGGAGTTGTTCGGTAAATTGTCACAACGCCGCAGGTGGCACTTTTCGGGG
AAATGTGCGCGCCCGCGTTCCTGCTGGCGCTGGGCCTGTTTCTGGCGCTGGACTTCCCGCTGTTCCGTCA
GCAGCTTTTCGCCCACGGCCTTGATGATCGCGGCGGCCTTGGCCTGCATATCCCGATTCAACGGCCCCAG
GGCGTCCAGAACGGGCTTCAGGCGCTCCCGAAGGTCTCGGGCCGTCTCTTGGGCTTGATCGGCCTTCTTG
CGCATCTCACGCGCTCCTGCGGCGGCCTGTAGGGCAGGCTCATACCCCTGCCGAACCGCTTTTGTCAGCC
GGTCGGCCACGGCTTCCGGCGTCTCAACGCGCTTTGAGATTCCCAGCTTTTCGGCCAATCCCTGCGGTGC
ATAGGCGCGTGGCTCGACCGCTTGCGGGCTGATGGTGACGTGGCCCACTGGTGGCCGCTCCAGGGCCTCG
TAGAACGCCTGAATGCGCGTGTGACGTGCCTTGCTGCCCTCGATGCCCCGTTGCAGCCCTAGATCGGCCA
CAGCGGCCGCAAACGTGGTCTGGTCGCGGGTCATCTGCGCTTTGTTGCCGATGAACTCCTTGGCCGACAG
CCTGCCGTCCTGCGTCAGCGGCACCACGAACGCGGTCATGTGCGGGCTGGTTTCGTCACGGTGGATGCTG
GCCGTCACGATGCGATCCGCCCCGTACTTGTCCGCCAGCCACTTGTGCGCCTTCTCGAAGAACGCCGCCT
GCTGTTCTTGGCTGGCCGACTTCCACCATTCCGGGCTGGCCGTCATGACGTACTCGACCGCCAACACAGC
GTCCTTGCGCCGCTTCTCTGGCAGCAACTCGCGCAGTCGGCCCATCGCTTCATCGGTGCTGCTGGCCGCC
CAGTGCTCGTTCTCTGGCGTCCTGCTGGCGTCAGCGTTGGGCGTCTCGCGCTCGCGGTAGGCGTGCTTGA
GACTGGCCGCCACGTTGCCCATTTTCGCCAGCTTCTTGCATCGCATGATCGCGTATGCCGCCATGCCTGC
CCCTCCCTTTTGGTGTCCAACCGGCTCGACGGGGGCAGCGCAAGGCGGTGCCTCCGGCGGGCCACTCAAT
GCTTGAGTATACTCACTAGACTTTGCTTCGCAAAGTCGTGACCGCCTACGGCGGCTGCGGCGCCCTACGG
GCTTGCTCTCCGGGCTTCGCCCTGCGCGGTCGCTGCGCTCCCTTGCCAGCCCGTGGATATGTGGACGATG
GCCGCGA
Features (pLannotate 1.2.2; 25 found; start..end, strand, type, name):
      1..772     +  rep_origin     pBBR1 oriV: replication origin of the broad-host-range plasmid pBBR1 from Bordetella bronchiseptica; requires the pBBR1 Rep protein for replication
    773..1435    +  CDS            pBBR1 Rep: replication protein for the broad-host-range plasmid pBBR1 from Bordetella bronchiseptica
   1496..1565    +  CDS            TcR (fragment): tetracycline efflux protein; tet; confers resistance to tetracycline
   1895..1926    -  CDS            CmR (fragment): chloramphenicol acetyltransferase confers resistance to chloramphenicol
   1926..2003    +  rep_origin     M13 ori (fragment): M13 bacteriophage origin of replication; arrow indicates direction of (+) strand synthesis
   2007..2162    -  CDS            lacZα (fragment): LacZα fragment of β-galactosidase; lacZ fragment
   2170..2188    +  promoter       T7 promoter: promoter for bacteriophage T7 RNA polymerase
   2197..2241    +  misc_feature   MCS (fragment): pBluescript multiple cloning site
   2246..2270    +  protein_bind   attB1: mutant version of attB; recombination site for the Gateway® BP reaction BP Clonase™
   2366..3082    -  CDS            EBFP1.2: EBFP1.2 is a basic (constitutively fluorescent) uv fluorescent protein published in 2007, derived from Aequorea victoria. It has high acid sensitivity.
   3123..3147    -  promoter       J23119(SpeI) promoter (fragment): bacterial promoter (Registry of Standard Biological Parts BBa J23119) modified to end with an SpeI site
   3150..3172    +  CDS            lacZα (fragment): LacZα fragment of β-galactosidase; lacZ fragment
   3184..3208    -  protein_bind   attB2: mutant version of attB; recombination site for the Gateway® BP reaction BP Clonase™
   3213..3230    +  misc_feature   MCS (fragment): pBluescript multiple cloning site
   3300..3560    +  CDS            pemI: PEMI_ECOLX - Experimental evidence at protein level: Swiss-Prot protein existence level 1. Antitoxin component of a type II toxin-antitoxin (TA) system. Labile antitoxin that binds to its cognate PemK endoribonuclease toxin and neutralizes its activity. Responsible for the stable maintenance of the plasmid during cell division. Both PemI and PemK proteins bind to the promoter region of the pem operon to autoregulate their synthesis. From Escherichia coli.
   3545..3877    +  CDS            pemK (fragment): PEMK_ECOLX - Experimental evidence at protein level: Swiss-Prot protein existence level 1. Toxic component of a type II toxin-antitoxin (TA) system. Probably functions as an endoribonuclease. Responsible for the stable maintenance of the plasmid during cell division by postsegregational killing of plasmid-less daughter cells. Neutralized by coexpression with cognate antitoxin PemI. Both PemI and PemK proteins bind to the promoter region of the pem operon to autoregulate their synthesis. From Escherichia coli.
   3927..3980    +  misc_feature   MCS (fragment): pBluescript multiple cloning site
   3993..4011    -  promoter       T3 promoter: promoter for bacteriophage T3 RNA polymerase
   4056..4072    -  protein_bind   lac operator: The lac repressor binds to the lac operator to inhibit transcription in E. coli. This inhibition can be relieved by adding lactose or isopropyl-β-D-thiogalactopyranoside (IPTG). lac repressor encoded by lacI
   4080..4110    -  promoter       lac promoter: promoter for the E. coli lac operon
   4125..4146    -  protein_bind   CAP binding site: CAP binding activates transcription in the presence of cAMP. E. coli catabolite activator protein
   4159..4251    -  CDS            lacI (fragment): lac repressor; lacI; The lac repressor binds to the lac operator to inhibit transcription in E. coli. This inhibition can be relieved by adding lactose or isopropyl-β-D-thiogalactopyranoside (IPTG).
   4262..4378    -  CDS            CmR (fragment): chloramphenicol acetyltransferase; cat; confers resistance to chloramphenicol
   4416..4444    +  promoter       Pc promoter: intI1 (promoter lies within the coding sequence); class 1 integron promoter
   4633..5166    +  CDS            GmR: gentamycin acetyltransferase; aacC1; confers resistance to gentamycin
