[The description below was written by a language model from this plasmid's Addgene catalogue record and pLannotate feature annotations shown in this document.]
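Description:
pBBR5pemIK-GREEN is a low-copy, broad-host-range bacterial expression plasmid built on the pBBR5pemIK backbone and designed to label bacteria with the synthetic green reporter fuGFP. Replication relies on the pBBR1 oriV together with its cognate pBBR1 Rep protein, a system originally from Bordetella bronchiseptica that functions in many Gram-negative species as well as in E. coli cloning strains. Selection is by gentamicin, conferred by the aacC1 gentamicin acetyltransferase gene downstream of a class 1 integron Pc promoter. The backbone also carries the pemI/pemK type II toxin-antitoxin operon from E. coli. The labile PemI antitoxin neutralises the PemK endoribonuclease toxin, so daughter cells that lose the plasmid are killed, which supports stable maintenance where antibiotic selection cannot be applied.

The reporter cassette lies on the reverse strand within the remnants of a pBluescript-type multiple cloning site, bracketed by attB1 and attB2 Gateway recombination sites. A 717 bp Aequorea victoria-type fluorescent protein coding sequence sits immediately downstream of a fragment matching the strong constitutive J23119 synthetic promoter. The automated annotation labels this ORF as EBFP1.2, but that is most likely a nearest-match call for a GFP-family sequence, since the catalogue entry identifies the insert as fuGFP. Other features are backbone remnants: T7 and T3 promoters, the lac promoter, operator and CAP site, lacZα pieces, and short fragments of TcR, CmR, lacI and M13 ori that are not expected to be functional. The associated work concerns chromoprotein-modified plant pathogenic bacteria, so the plasmid is used for visual tracking of such strains during experiments.
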