Addgene plasmid #247659: pBBR5pemIK-GREEN
Purpose: Broad host range plasmid for expression of fuGFP chromoprotein in bacteria
Depositing lab: Lindsey Burbank. Depositing organization: USDA ARS Parlier, Crop Diseases, Pests and Genetics Research Unit. Publication: Chromoprotein-modified plant pathogenic bacteria: tools for experimental tracking and visualization. Burbank L. Microbiol Spectr. 2026 Feb 24:e0261025. doi: 10.1128/spectrum.02610-25. PubMed 41733367.
Backbone
  Vector backbone: pBBR5pemIK
  Vector type: Bacterial Expression
Growth in bacteria
  Bacterial resistance: Gentamicin, 10 μg/mL
  Growth temperature: 37°C
  Growth strain: DH5alpha
  Copy number: Low Copy
Gene/Insert
  Gene/Insert name: fuGFP
  Species: Synthetic
  Cloning method: Restriction Enzyme; 5′ cloning site Unspecified (unknown if destroyed)
Resource information
  A portion of this plasmid was derived from a plasmid made by: Bionomica Labs LLC
Terms and licenses: Academic/Nonprofit Terms; Industry Terms: Not Available to Industry
How to cite: pBBR5pemIK-GREEN was a gift from Lindsey Burbank (Addgene plasmid # 247659 ; http://n2t.net/addgene:247659 ; RRID:Addgene_247659)
